Addgene plasmid #160013: pI1-MTU-DO-LEU
Purpose: (Empty Backbone) Integrative vector for K. marxianus, targeting the LAC4 locus. Leucine selection.
Depositing lab: John Morrissey. Depositing organization: University College Cork. Publication: Rational engineering of Kluyveromyces marxianus to create a chassis for the production of aromatic products. Rajkumar AS, Morrissey JP. Microb Cell Fact. 2020 Nov 11;19(1):207. doi: 10.1186/s12934-020-01461-7. PubMed 33176787.
Backbone
  Vector backbone: Constructed from MoClo Yeast Toolkit (Kit # 1000000061) and own yeast homology arms (Addgene plasmids 125030 and 125063)
  Backbone manufacturer: Partially Addgene
  Backbone size (bp): 5711
  Vector type: Yeast Expression ; Kluyveromyces marxianus
  Promoter: n/a
  Selectable markers: LEU2
Growth in bacteria
  Bacterial resistance: Kanamycin, 50 μg/mL
  Growth temperature: 37°C
  Growth strain: DH5alpha
  Copy number: High Copy
Gene/Insert
  Sequencing primers: 5′ tttgctggccttttgctc; 3′ agaatagtctaaagagaagggtc
Terms and licenses: Academic/Nonprofit Terms; Industry Terms: Not Available to Industry
Depositor comments: Depositor states that if digestion with AscI is inefficient or incomplete, we recommend digestion with NotI for linearization.
How to cite: pI1-MTU-DO-LEU was a gift from John Morrissey (Addgene plasmid # 160013 ; http://n2t.net/addgene:160013 ; RRID:Addgene_160013)
