[The description below was written by a language model from this plasmid's Addgene catalogue record and pLannotate feature annotations shown in this document.]
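Description:
pI1-MTU-DO-LEU is an empty integrative backbone for the yeast Kluyveromyces marxianus, assembled from MoClo Yeast Toolkit parts together with the depositing lab's own homology-arm plasmids. It has no yeast replication origin in the annotated features and is instead designed to insert into the chromosome at the LAC4 (beta-galactosidase) locus. Two LAC4 fragments of roughly 0.9 kb each, annotated by similarity to the K. lactis protein, flank the cargo region and serve as the homology arms. In E. coli the plasmid is maintained as a high-copy vector through a ColE1/pUC-type origin and selected with kanamycin via the aph(3')-Ia gene; both elements sit outside the arms and so would not be carried into the genome after linearisation and double crossover.

Between the arms are two functional modules. The first is a superfolder GFP coding sequence followed by the bacterial rrnB T1 and T7Te terminators. This arrangement is characteristic of the toolkit's GFP dropout cassette, and the "DO" in the name is consistent with that, although the record does not say so. In such designs, Golden Gate assembly replaces the GFP with transcription units, so correct clones can be recognised as non-fluorescent colonies. No yeast promoter is supplied, so expression elements come with the inserted parts. The second module is the S. cerevisiae LEU2 gene under its own promoter, which allows selection of integrants by leucine prototrophy in a leucine-auxotrophic host. A short annotated S. cerevisiae ORF fragment upstream of LEU2 probably comes from a toolkit part.

The depositor notes that the plasmid is linearised with AscI, or NotI as an alternative, before integration. The listed backbone size (5,711 bp) is smaller than the 6,735 nt sequenced record; the record does not explain the difference. The associated work used such vectors to engineer K. marxianus for aromatic compound production.
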