Features (pLannotate 1.2.2; 10 found; start..end, strand, type, name):
     23..916     -  CDS            LAC4 (fragment): BGAL_KLULA - Experimental evidence at protein level: Swiss-Prot protein existence level 1. From Kluyveromyces lactis (strain ATCC 8585 / CBS 2359 / DSM 70799 / NBRC 1267 / NRRL Y-1140 / WM37) (Yeast) (Candida sphaerica).
   1113..1826    +  CDS            superfolder GFP: GFP variant that folds robustly even when fused to poorly folded proteins (Pédelacq et al., 2006)
   1838..1909    +  terminator     rrnB T1 terminator: transcription terminator T1 from the E. coli rrnB gene
   1925..1952    +  terminator     T7Te terminator: phage T7 early transcription terminator
   2187..2264    +  CDS            YO192_YEAST (fragment): Experimental evidence at protein level: Swiss-Prot protein existence level 1. From Saccharomyces cerevisiae (strain ATCC 204508 / S288c) (Baker's yeast).
   2404..2811    +  promoter       LEU2 promoter: S. cerevisiae LEU2
   2812..3903    +  CDS            LEU2: LEU3_YEAST - Experimental evidence at protein level: Swiss-Prot protein existence level 1. Catalyzes the oxidation of 3-carboxy-2-hydroxy-4- methylpentanoate (3-isopropylmalate) to 3-carboxy-4-methyl-2- oxopentanoate. The product decarboxylates to 4-methyl-2 oxopentanoate. From Saccharomyces cerevisiae (strain ATCC 204508 / S288c) (Baker's yeast).
   4075..4962    -  CDS            LAC4 (fragment): BGAL_KLULA - Experimental evidence at protein level: Swiss-Prot protein existence level 1. From Kluyveromyces lactis (strain ATCC 8585 / CBS 2359 / DSM 70799 / NBRC 1267 / NRRL Y-1140 / WM37) (Yeast) (Candida sphaerica).
   5015..5830    -  CDS            KanR: aminoglycoside phosphotransferase; aph(3')-Ia; confers resistance to kanamycin in bacteria or G418 (Geneticin®) in eukaryotes
   6055..6643    +  rep_origin     ori: high-copy-number ColE1/pMB1/pBR322/pUC origin of replication
>Addgene plasmid #160013 | pI1-MTU-DO-LEU | addgene full sequence | sequence record 317739 | Addgene NGS Result
TAACCGTGCGGCCGCCCCTTTCAGGCGCGCCGAAAGTGATTGAAGAACCCTCAAACTTGCTGGATATTTC
CTTACCCTTGACCTTTAGGCTTTCAATTTTACCCAACAATTTGTCCAAGACAAATTGCAATCCACTGGAT
TCAACTGAGACATAACGTTTACCGTCGTTGATCTTGGTAGGTTTTTCTGCTGTCTCTGTAACAAAATCTG
GTACCTTTAATGGAAGTTCGGCTTGGCCCCAGGCAATTTCATGACCTGCCTTTAGAACACCAGCATCATC
CTTTAACACGGCAACAACATAAGTGGTATCAGAAGGAATAGTAACAGATTCTTCTGGCTTTAAAGCTGGA
ACGTCGATTGTCTTTCCCGTGTCCTTGTCGATAAACAATAAGTGATCTGTCGTAATGAAGTCGTGCTTAT
TTGTGATTGTTACAGATCCGTGCGCAATTTTAATATGAACGGGTTCAATAACCTTCTTATACTCTACAAG
GCCCGGAGTAGGATTATGCTCACTGTTACACAAACCATCCATGATGAACACTCCGTCATGAACCTCTTCC
TTAAAGTCACCACCATAAGCATAAGCTTTATGCAACTTACCATCTGCAGTACTAACATCTTCGAATTCAA
TACCGTGATTTGCCCATTCCCAGATAAAGCCACCTTGGTAAAACTTCTCCTTGTAGAACAACTCTTGATA
TTCTTTCAAAGAACCCGGGCCGTTACCCATTGCATGACCGTACTCACACAAGATCAAAGGCTTTTCAAAC
TTACCATTTTCATCAGTGTGGTTCTTCCTCCACCTTTCCATAATTTCAAATGTTGGGTACATGAAACTAA
AGATATCTGCACTCAAAGCGTTCAAGTCACCCTCATAATGCACCAGTCTGGTAGGATCCAATTGCTTAAG
AATTCGCATCTAGACTGATGAGACGAACGTGAGACCGAAAGTGAAACGTGATTTCATGCGTCATTTTGAA
CATTTTGTAAATCTTATTTAATAATGTGTGCGGCAATTCACATTTAATTTATGAATGTTTTCTTAACATC
GCGGCAACTCAAGAAACGGCAGGTTCGGATCTTAGCTACTAGAGAAAGAGGAGAAATACTAGATGCGTAA
AGGCGAAGAGCTGTTCACTGGTGTCGTCCCTATTCTGGTGGAACTGGATGGTGATGTCAACGGTCATAAG
TTTTCCGTGCGTGGCGAGGGTGAAGGTGACGCAACTAATGGTAAACTGACGCTGAAGTTCATCTGTACTA
CTGGTAAACTGCCGGTTCCTTGGCCGACTCTGGTAACGACGCTGACTTATGGTGTTCAGTGCTTTGCTCG
TTATCCGGACCATATGAAGCAGCATGACTTCTTCAAGTCCGCCATGCCGGAAGGCTATGTGCAGGAACGC
ACGATTTCCTTTAAGGATGACGGCACGTACAAAACGCGTGCGGAAGTGAAATTTGAAGGCGATACCCTGG
TAAACCGCATTGAGCTGAAAGGCATTGACTTTAAAGAGGACGGCAATATCCTGGGCCATAAGCTGGAATA
CAATTTTAACAGCCACAATGTTTACATCACCGCCGATAAACAAAAAAATGGCATTAAAGCGAATTTTAAA
ATTCGCCACAACGTGGAGGATGGCAGCGTGCAGCTGGCTGATCACTACCAGCAAAACACTCCAATCGGTG
ATGGTCCTGTTCTGCTGCCAGACAATCACTATCTGAGCACGCAAAGCGTTCTGTCTAAAGATCCGAACGA
GAAACGCGATCATATGGTTCTGCTGGAGTTCGTAACCGCAGCGGGCATCACGCATGGTATGGATGAACTG
TACAAATGACCAGGCATCAAATAAAACGAAAGGCTCAGTCGAAAGACTGGGCCTTTCGTTTTATCTGTTG
TTTGTCGGTGAACGCTCTCTACTAGAGTCACACTGGCTCACCTTCGGGTGGGCCTTTCTGCGTTTATAGG
TCTCAGCTGGAAATCTGCTCGTCAGTGGTGCTCACACTGACGAATCATGTACAGATCATACCGATGACTG
CCTGGCGACTCACAACTAAGCAAGACAGCCGGAACCAGCGCCGGCGAACACCACTGCATATATGGCATAT
CACAACAGTCCACGTCTCAAGCAGTTACAGAGATGTTACGAACCACTAGTGCACTGCAGTACATCGAGGA
GAACTTCTAGTATATCTACATACCTAATATTATTGCCTTATTAAAAATGGAATCCCAACAATTACATCAA
AATCCACATTCTCTTCAAAATCAATTGTCCTGTACTTCCTTGTTCATGTGTGTTCAAAAACGTTATATTT
ATAGGATAATTATACTCTATTTCTCAACAAGTAATTGGTTGTTTGGCCGAGCGGTCTAAGGCGCCTGATT
CAAGAAATATCTTGACCGCAGTTAACTGTGGGAATACTCAGGTATCGTAAGATGCAAGAGTTCGAATCTC
TTAGCAACCATTATTTTTTTCCTCAACATAACGAGAACACACAGGGGCGCTATCGCACAGAATCAAATTC
GATGACTGGAAATTTTTTGTTAATTTCAGAGGTCGCCTGACGCATATACCTTTTTCAACTGAAAAATTGG
GAGAAAAAGGAAAGGTGAGAGCGCCGGAACCGGCTTTTCATATAGAATAGAGAAGCGTTCATGACTAAAT
GCTTGCATCACAATACTTGAAGTTGACAATATTATTTAAGGACCTATTGTTTTTTCCAATAGGTGGTTAG
CAATCGTCTTACTTTCTAACTTTTCTTACCTTTTACATTTCAGCAATATATATATATATATTTCAAGGAT
ATACCATTCTAATGTCTGCCCCTAAGAAGATCGTCGTTTTGCCAGGTGACCACGTTGGTCAAGAAATCAC
AGCCGAAGCCATTAAGGTTCTTAAAGCTATTTCTGATGTTCGTTCCAATGTCAAGTTCGATTTCGAAAAT
CATTTAATTGGTGGTGCTGCTATCGATGCTACAGGTGTTCCACTTCCAGATGAGGCGCTGGAAGCCTCCA
AGAAGGCTGATGCCGTTTTGTTAGGTGCTGTGGGTGGTCCTAAATGGGGAACCGGTAGTGTTAGACCTGA
ACAAGGTTTACTAAAAATCCGTAAAGAACTTCAATTGTACGCCAACTTAAGACCATGTAACTTTGCATCC
GACTCTCTTTTAGACTTATCTCCAATCAAGCCACAATTTGCTAAAGGTACTGACTTCGTTGTTGTCAGAG
AATTAGTGGGAGGTATTTACTTTGGTAAGAGAAAGGAGGACGATGGTGATGGTGTCGCTTGGGATAGTGA
ACAATACACCGTTCCAGAAGTGCAAAGAATCACAAGAATGGCCGCTTTCATGGCCCTACAACATGAGCCA
CCATTGCCTATTTGGTCCTTGGATAAAGCTAATGTTTTGGCCTCTTCAAGATTATGGAGAAAAACTGTGG
AGGAAACCATCAAGAACGAATTTCCTACATTGAAGGTTCAACATCAATTGATTGATTCTGCCGCCATGAT
CCTAGTTAAGAACCCAACCCACCTAAATGGTATTATAATCACCAGCAACATGTTTGGTGATATCATCTCC
GATGAAGCCTCCGTTATCCCAGGTTCCTTGGGTTTGTTGCCATCTGCGTCCTTGGCCTCTTTGCCAGACA
AGAACACCGCATTTGGTTTGTACGAACCATGCCACGGTTCTGCTCCAGATTTGCCAAAGAATAAGGTCAA
CCCTATCGCCACTATCTTGTCTGCTGCAATGATGTTGAAATTGTCATTGAACTTGCCTGAAGAAGGTAAG
GCCATTGAAGATGCAGTTAAAAAGGTTTTGGATGCAGGTATCAGAACTGGTGATTTAGGTGGTTCCAACA
GTACCACCGAAGTCGGTGATGCTGTCGCCGAAGAAGTTAAGAAAATCCTTGCTTAACCTGGAGGACCCTT
CTCTTTAGACTATTCTACTCTTATGCACGTAAAAAATTCTAGGAAATATGTATTAACTAGGAGTAAAATA
ACCGGCTAGTGGCATTCATATAGCCGTCTGTTTACATCTACATCACACATTTCGAGTGTATATCTCGCAA
CGTTGGCGTTAAATAGGCAGGAGTTGCTTAATTAGCTTGTACATGGCTTTGTGGTTTCTGCCATAACAAG
CTTCGTTACCCAAGGACCAGATAATAATCGAAGGATGATTGACATCTCTTAGGACAAGTTGGGAAGCTCT
GTCTAAGTACGCGACCTCGTACTCTGGATTATCTGATAAGTAATGGGCATTAACATCGTAGAGTTTATTT
TTGGTATCTGGATATTCAGCCTCCAAGTTCGTATGACGATTAAATGGCTCTTGAACACCGTGAGTTTCAA
GATCTGCCTCATCAATGACCCAGAAGCCTAGTTTATCGAAGAGGTCATACACCTTAGGATGGTTTGGATA
ATGCGAGTTACGAACAGCATTGATGTTAAACTTCTTCATTAGAATCAAGTCTCTAACAACAAAATCTAAT
GGCACAGCTCTACCGAACCTTGGATGGTGATCATGCCTGTTGACACCTCTAAAGAGAATGTCTTTGCCAT
TAACAGTAATGTTACCGTCCTTCAACTCCACTTGTCTGAAACCAACATGGTGCTTAATAGATTGAATCAC
ACTGCCATCAGATCCAATTAAATCCAACTGGTACTTGTACAAAGTAGGATTTTCTGCGGTCCAATGTTCT
GGGGCCTTGACGTTGATCTTGAAAGCTGTTTCTTCGTCCTTTTTGGTCGAAAAGGAAATAAATTCTTTAG
TTGAAAACGTCGTGTTCCCATTCTCCTCGTTCAACAAAGAGCTTGCATCGTAAACTTTAGATCCATCTTC
AGGTTCGTAAAGTGTGAAATTGATGTGATCATAAGAAGAACCCTGGACATCAACTTTCACAGAAAGCTCT
GCATCCTGATACTGAGAGTCCACAAAAGTTGTAGTGACCCTAACGTCTTCAATATGGGCCTTCGGCGCGC
CTCAGCCGAGCGGCCGCGTGTTACAACCAATTAACCAATTCTGATTAGAAAAACTCATCGAGCATCAAAT
GAAACTGCAATTTATTCATATCAGGATTATCAATACCATATTTTTGAAAAAGCCGTTTCTGTAATGAAGG
AGAAAACTCACCGAGGCAGTTCCATAGGATGGCAAGATCCTGGTATCGGTCTGCGATTCCGACTCGTCCA
ACATCAATACAACCTATTAATTTCCCCTCGTCAAAAATAAGGTTATCAAGTGAGAAATCACCATGAGTGA
CGACTGAATCCGGTGAGAATGGCAAAAGCTTATGCATTTCTTTCCAGACTTGTTCAACAGGCCAGCCATT
ACGCTCGTCATCAAAATCACTCGCATCAACCAAACCGTTATTCATTCGTGATTGCGCCTGAGCGAGGCGA
AATACGCGATCGCTGTTAAAAGGACAATTACAAACAGGAATCGAATGCAACCGGCGCAGGAACACTGCCA
GCGCATCAACAATATTTTCACCTGAATCAGGATATTCTTCTAATACCTGGAATGCTGTTTTCCCGGGGAT
CGCAGTGGTGAGTAACCATGCATCATCAGGAGTACGGATAAAATGCTTGATGGTCGGAAGAGGCATAAAT
TCCGTCAGCCAGTTTAGTCTGACCATCTCATCTGTAACATCATTGGCAACGCTACCTTTGCCATGTTTCA
GAAACAACTCTGGCGCATCGGGCTTCCCATACAATCGATAGATTGTCGCACCTGATTGCCCGACATTATC
GCGAGCCCATTTATACCCATATAAATCAGCATCCATGTTGGAATTTAATCGCGGCCTGGAGCAAGACGTT
TCCCGTTGAATATGGCTCATAACACCCCTTGTATTACTGTTTATGTAAGCAGACAGTTTTATTGTTCATG
ATGATATATTTTTATCTTGTGCAATGTAACATCAGAGATTTTGAGACACAACGTGGCTTTGTTGAATAAA
TCGAACTTTTGCTGAGTTGAAGGATCAGTCATGACCAAAATCCCTTAACGTGAGTTTTCGTTCCACTGAG
CGTCAGACCCCGTAGAAAAGATCAAAGGATCTTCTTGAGATCCTTTTTTTCTGCGCGTAATCTGCTGCTT
GCAAACAAAAAAACCACCGCTACCAGCGGTGGTTTGTTTGCCGGATCAAGAGCTACCAACTCTTTTTCCG
AAGGTAACTGGCTTCAGCAGAGCGCAGATACCAAATACTGTTCTTCTAGTGTAGCCGTAGTTAGGCCACC
ACTTCAAGAACTCTGTAGCACCGCCTACATACCTCGCTCTGCTAATCCTGTTACCAGTGGCTGCTGCCAG
TGGCGATAAGTCGTGTCTTACCGGGTTGGACTCAAGACGATAGTTACCGGATAAGGCGCAGCGGTCGGGC
TGAACGGGGGGTTCGTGCACACAGCCCAGCTTGGAGCGAACGACCTACACCGAACTGAGATACCTACAGC
GTGAGCTATGAGAAAGCGCCACGCTTCCCGAAGGGAGAAAGGCGGACAGGTATCCGGTAAGCGGCAGGGT
CGGAACAGGAGAGCGCACGAGGGAGCTTCCAGGGGGAAACGCCTGGTATCTTTATAGTCCTGTCGGGTTT
CGCCACCTCTGACTTGAGCGTCGATTTTTGTGATGCTCGTCAGGGGGGCGGAGCCTATGGAAAAACGCCA
GCAACGCGGCCTTTTTACGGTTCCTGGCCTTTTGCTGGCCTTTTGCTCACATGTTCTTTCCTGCGTTATC
CCCTGATTCTGTGGA
